Addgene plasmid #249713: pPig_8X-TOPFLash-tdIRFP_Puro
Purpose: TopFlash reporter with puromycin. Used as a live readout of downstream Wnt gene transcription.
Depositing lab: Max Wilson. Depositing organization: University of California, Santa Barbara. Publication: Anti-resonance in developmental signaling regulates cell fate decisions. Rosen SJ, Witteveen O, Baxter N, Lach RS, Hopkins E, Bauer M, Wilson MZ. bioRxiv [Preprint]. 2025 May 23:2025.02.04.636331. doi: 10.1101/2025.02.04.636331. PubMed 39990305.
Backbone
  Vector backbone: piggyBac
  Backbone size w/o insert (bp): 2818
  Total vector size (bp): 6133
  Vector type: Mammalian Expression
  Selectable markers: Puromycin
Growth in bacteria
  Bacterial resistance: Ampicillin, 100 μg/mL
  Growth temperature: 37°C
  Growth strain: NEB Stable
  Copy number: Unknown
Gene/Insert 1
  Gene/Insert name: tdiRFP (alt name: tandem dimer of iRFP713)
  Species: H. sapiens (human)
  Insert size (bp): 111
  Promoter: TopFlash, with 7x TCF/LEF motif
  Cloning method: Gibson Cloning
  Sequencing primers: 5′ gtaccgagctcttacgcgagat
Gene/Insert 2
  Gene/Insert name: T2A-PuroR
  Insert size (bp): 600
  Promoter: TopFlash
  Cloning method: Gibson Cloning
  Sequencing primers: 5′ AAAACCCGGGTCCAatgacc
Resource information
  A portion of this plasmid was derived from a plasmid made by: Dr. Ryan Lach
Terms and licenses: Academic/Nonprofit Terms; Industry Terms: Not Available to Industry
Depositor comments: Please visit https://doi.org/10.1101/2025.02.04.636331 for bioRxiv preprint. The depositor confirms that discrepancies between the depositor's sequence and Addgene's sequences have no functional consequences. Addgene NGS finds a 31 bp deletion in 7x TCF/LEF, and R123Q in tdIRFP (Twist 1) compared to the depositor reference sequence.
How to cite: pPig_8X-TOPFLash-tdIRFP_Puro was a gift from Max Wilson (Addgene plasmid # 249713 ; http://n2t.net/addgene:249713 ; RRID:Addgene_249713)
