[The description below was written by a language model from this plasmid's Addgene catalogue record and pLannotate feature annotations shown in this document.]
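Description:
pPig_8X-TOPFLash-tdIRFP_Puro is a mammalian expression plasmid built on a piggyBac transposon backbone, intended as a live-cell fluorescent reporter of Wnt/β-catenin-driven transcription. It is propagated in E. coli through a high-copy ColE1/pUC-type origin with ampicillin resistance (AmpR under its own bla promoter). Small remnants of lac regulatory elements, bom and rop are also annotated in the bacterial portion. The piggyBac terminal repeats implied by the backbone name are not picked up in the automated feature table, so their positions cannot be confirmed from the annotation. Short fragments labelled as HIV-1 Rev and 3' LTR upstream of the reporter are only about 20 nt long and may be incidental matches.

The payload is a single transcription unit. A TOPFlash-type promoter, consisting of multimerised TCF/LEF binding motifs followed by a minimal TATA-box promoter (minP) with low basal activity, drives two tandem copies of the near-infrared, biliverdin-dependent fluorescent protein iRFP713 (tdiRFP). This is followed by a 2A self-cleaving peptide and puromycin N-acetyltransferase. The record calls the linker T2A, whereas the annotation matches it to a P2A fragment. Because PuroR lies in the same reading frame downstream of the 2A, puromycin resistance is also under the Wnt-responsive promoter rather than a separate constitutive one.

The plasmid name says 8X while the catalogue lists seven TCF/LEF motifs, and repository sequencing found a 31 bp deletion within that array plus an R123Q change in tdiRFP. The depositor states that these differences have no functional consequence. The listed insert size of 111 bp and human species for tdiRFP do not match the annotated coding regions, which derive from a Rhodopseudomonas palustris protein.
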