Features (pLannotate 1.2.2; 17 found; start..end, strand, type, name):
    361..382     +  CDS            Rev (fragment): human immunodeficiency virus 1 (HIV-1) Rev protein; rev; enhances nuclear export of unspliced and incompletely spliced viral mRNAs
    384..403     +  LTR            3' LTR (ΔU3) (fragment): self-inactivating 3' long terminal repeat (LTR) from HIV-1
    420..445     +  misc_feature   pause site (fragment): RNA polymerase II transcriptional pause signal from the human α2 globin gene
    582..613     +  promoter       minP: minimal TATA-box promoter with low basal activity
    675..1622    +  CDS            iRFP713: iRFP713 is a basic (constitutively fluorescent) near ir fluorescent protein published in 2011, derived from Rhodopseudomonas palustris. It has low acid sensitivity. It requires the cofactor biliverdin for fluorescence.
   1674..2621    +  CDS            iRFP713: iRFP713 is a basic (constitutively fluorescent) near ir fluorescent protein published in 2011, derived from Rhodopseudomonas palustris. It has low acid sensitivity. It requires the cofactor biliverdin for fluorescence.
   2661..2683    +  CDS            P2A (fragment): 2A peptide from porcine teschovirus-1 polyprotein Eukaryotic ribosomes fail to insert a peptide bond between the Gly and Pro residues, yielding separate polypeptides.
   2685..3284    +  CDS            PuroR: puromycin N-acetyltransferase; pac from Streptomyces alboniger; confers resistance to puromycin
   3633..3732    -  misc_feature   bom (fragment): basis of mobility region from pBR322
   3834..3869    -  CDS            rop (fragment): Rop protein, which maintains plasmids at low copy number; rop
   3964..4068    +  promoter       AmpR promoter: bla
   4069..4929    +  CDS            AmpR: β-lactamase; bla; confers resistance to ampicillin, carbenicillin, and related antibiotics
   5100..5688    +  rep_origin     ori: high-copy-number ColE1/pMB1/pBR322/pUC origin of replication
   5871..5963    +  CDS            lacI (fragment): lac repressor; lacI; The lac repressor binds to the lac operator to inhibit transcription in E. coli. This inhibition can be relieved by adding lactose or isopropyl-β-D-thiogalactopyranoside (IPTG).
   5976..5997    +  protein_bind   CAP binding site: CAP binding activates transcription in the presence of cAMP. E. coli catabolite activator protein
   6012..6042    +  promoter       lac promoter: promoter for the E. coli lac operon
   6050..6066    +  protein_bind   lac operator: The lac repressor binds to the lac operator to inhibit transcription in E. coli. This inhibition can be relieved by adding lactose or isopropyl-β-D-thiogalactopyranoside (IPTG). lac repressor encoded by lacI
>Addgene plasmid #249713 | pPig_8X-TOPFLash-tdIRFP_Puro | addgene full sequence | sequence record 497341 | Addgene NGS Result
GGGGCGCGCCATTCTAGATTAACCCTAGAAAGATAGTCTGCGTAAAATTGACGCATGCATTCTTGAAATA
TTGCTCTCTCTTTCTAAATAGCGCGAATCCGTCGCTGTGCATTTAGGACATCTCAGTCGCCGCTTGGAGC
TCCCGTGAGGCGTGCTTGTCAATGCGGTAAGTGTCACTGATTTTGAACTATAACGACCGCGTGAGTCAAA
ATGACGCATGATTATCTTTTACGTGACTTTTAAGATTTAACTCATACGATAATTATATTGTTATTTCATG
TTCTACTTACGTGATAACTTATTATATATATATTTTCTTGTTATAGATATCAACTAGAATGCTAGCATGG
GCCCAGATCTCCGAGGGGACCCGACAGGCCCGGTCTGCTTTTTGCTTGTACTGTCGACCCTGTGGAATGA
AGTGCAGGTGCCAGAACATTTCTCTATCGATAGGTACCGAGCTCTTACGCGAGATCAAAGGGGGTAAGAT
CAAAGGGGGTAAGATCAAAGGGGGTAAGATCAAAGGGGGTAAGATCAAAGGGGCGCGCCCGCGTGCTAGC
CCGGGCTCGAGATCTAGACTCTAGAGGGTATATAATGGAAGCTCGAATTCCAGCTTGGCATTCCGGTACT
GTTGGTAAAAAGCTTGGCATTCCGGTACTGTTGGTAAAGCCACCATGGCTGAAGGCAGCGTGGCCCGACA
GCCAGACCTTTTGACTTGTGACGATGAACCAATCCACATACCGGGGGCAATACAACCTCATGGTCTCCTT
CTGGCGCTTGCTGCCGACATGACTATAGTGGCCGGCTCTGACAACTTGCCGGAATTGACCGGACTTGCTA
TTGGGGCGTTGATTGGGCGCTCTGCCGCTGATGTATTTGATTCCGAGACACATAATAGGCTTACTATAGC
CCTCGCCGAACCAGGGGCTGCCGTCGGCGCTCCTATAACAGTTGGGTTCACGATGCGAAAAGATGCTGGG
TTCATTGGTAGCTGGCATCGCCACGATCAACTTATCTTCCTTGAGCTTGAACCCCCTCAACAGGACGTTG
CGGAACCCCAAGCTTTCTTTAGAAGGACCAATTCAGCCATAAGGCGCCTTCAGGCCGCAGAGACATTGGA
GTCCGCGTGTGCGGCAGCAGCGCAGGAAGTACGAAAGATCACGGGATTTGACCGGGTTATGATTTACAGA
TTCGCATCTGATTTCTCCGGGGAAGTCATCGCGGAGGATCGGTGTGCAGAAGTGGAAAGCAAGCTTGGTT
TGCATTACCCCGCATCTACGGTTCCGGCCCAAGCGAGGAGACTGTATACGATAAACCCAGTGAGGATCAT
ACCTGACATAAATTATAGACCGGTTCCCGTTACGCCAGACCTGAACCCCGTCACAGGCAGGCCAATAGAC
TTGTCTTTTGCAATCCTGCGGTCAGTCTCACCTGTTCACCTCGAGTTTATGAGGAACATAGGGATGCATG
GGACGATGAGCATCTCAATCCTGAGAGGTGAACGGCTCTGGGGACTTATTGTTTGTCATCATCGCACACC
GTATTACGTTGACCTTGATGGTCGCCAGGCCTGCGAACTCGTAGCTCAAGTATTGGCCTGGCAGATCGGT
GTTATGGAGGAAAGCGGTCATGGGACTGGGAGTACAGGTAGCGGCAGCTCTAGTGGCACCTCCATGGCAG
AAGGGTCCGTAGCAAGGCAACCTGACTTGTTGACCTGTGATGATGAACCGATTCACATTCCTGGAGCAAT
TCAACCGCATGGGCTGCTCCTTGCTTTGGCAGCGGACATGACGATCGTCGCCGGCTCCGATAACCTGCCC
GAGTTGACGGGCTTGGCGATAGGAGCCCTGATAGGCCGCTCAGCCGCTGACGTATTCGATAGCGAAACGC
ATAACCGGCTTACAATCGCCTTGGCTGAACCGGGCGCGGCCGTGGGAGCACCGATTACTGTAGGCTTTAC
AATGAGAAAAGACGCCGGCTTTATCGGGTCATGGCACCGACATGACCAGCTGATTTTCCTGGAATTGGAG
CCCCCGCAGCGGGATGTAGCCGAACCACAGGCCTTCTTCCGGCGCACTAACTCCGCAATTAGGAGACTGC
AGGCAGCTGAGACTTTGGAATCAGCATGCGCGGCAGCTGCACAAGAAGTCCGGAAAATCACGGGTTTTGA
CCGAGTCATGATCTATAGATTCGCGAGCGATTTCTCAGGAGAAGTTATTGCGGAAGACCGATGCGCGGAG
GTAGAATCTAAGCTTGGGTTGCACTACCCCGCCTCCACCGTTCCGGCGCAAGCCAGACGGCTCTATACCA
TTAATCCGGTGCGGATCATTCCAGATATAAATTACCGGCCTGTACCTGTGACACCGGATTTGAACCCTGT
CACGGGCCGACCGATAGACCTCAGCTTCGCTATATTGCGATCTGTGTCACCGGTCCACCTCGAGTTTATG
AGGAATATAGGCATGCATGGTACAATGTCCATTTCCATTCTCCGGGGTGAACGGCTTTGGGGCCTCATCG
TTTGTCACCATCGAACACCGTATTACGTCGATCTCGACGGCAGACAGGCATGTGAGTTGGTCGCTCAGGT
ACTCGCTTGGCAGATAGGGGTAATGGAGGAGGGGAGCGGAGAAGGTCGCGGAAGTTTGTTGACCTGCGGG
GACGTGGAAGAAAACCCGGGTCCAATGACCGAGTACAAGCCCACGGTGCGCCTCGCCACCCGCGACGACG
TCCCCAGGGCCGTACGCACCCTCGCCGCCGCGTTCGCCGACTACCCCGCCACGCGCCACACCGTCGATCC
GGACCGCCACATCGAGCGGGTCACCGAGCTGCAAGAACTCTTCCTCACGCGCGTCGGGCTCGACATCGGC
AAGGTGTGGGTCGCGGACGACGGCGCCGCGGTGGCGGTCTGGACCACGCCGGAGAGCGTCGAAGCGGGGG
CGGTGTTCGCCGAGATCGGCCCGCGCATGGCCGAGTTGAGCGGTTCCCGGCTGGCCGCGCAGCAACAGAT
GGAAGGCCTCCTGGCGCCGCACCGGCCCAAGGAGCCCGCGTGGTTCCTGGCCACCGTCGGCGTCTCGCCC
GACCACCAGGGCAAGGGTCTGGGCAGCGCCGTCGTGCTCCCCGGAGTGGAGGCGGCCGAGCGCGCCGGGG
TGCCCGCCTTCCTGGAGACCTCCGCGCCCCGCAACCTCCCCTTCTACGAGCGGCTCGGCTTCACCGTCAC
CGCCGACGTCGAGGTGCCCGAAGGACCGCGCACCTGGTGCATGACCCGCAAGCCCGGTGCCTGACGCCCG
CCCCACGACCCGCAGCGCCCGACCGAAAGGAGCGCACGACCCCATGCATCGATACTAGTTAAAAGTTTTG
TTACTTTATAGAAGAAATTTTGAGTTTTTGTTTTTTTTTAATAAATAAATAAACATAAATAAATTGTTTG
TTGAATTTATTATTAGTATGTAAGTGTAAATATAATAAAACTTAATATCTATTCAAATTAATAAATAAAC
CTCGATATACAGACCGATAAAACACATGCGTCAATTTTACGCATGATTATCTTTAACGTACGTCACAATA
TGATTATCTTTCTAGGGTTAATCTAGTATACGCGTATGCGGCCGCTTAATTAATCCATGGCGCCTGATGC
GGTATTTTCTCCTTACGCATCTGTGCGGTATTTCACACCGCATATGGTGCACTCTCAGTACAATCTGCTC
TGATGCCGCATAGTTAAGCCAGCCCCGACACCCGCCAACACCCGCTGACGCGCCCTGACGGGCTTGTCTG
CTCCCGGCATCCGCTTACAGACAAGCTGTGACCGTCTCCGGGAGCTGCATGTGTCAGAGGTTTTCACCGT
CATCACCGAAACGCGCGAGACGAAAGGGCCTCGTGATACGCCTATTTTTATAGGTTAATGTCATGATAAT
AATGGTTTCTTAGACGTCAGGTGGCACTTTTCGGGGAAATGTGCGCGGAACCCCTATTTGTTTATTTTTC
TAAATACATTCAAATATGTATCCGCTCATGAGACAATAACCCTGATAAATGCTTCAATAATATTGAAAAA
GGAAGAGTATGAGTATTCAACATTTCCGTGTCGCCCTTATTCCCTTTTTTGCGGCATTTTGCCTTCCTGT
TTTTGCTCACCCAGAAACGCTGGTGAAAGTAAAAGATGCTGAAGATCAGTTGGGTGCACGAGTGGGTTAC
ATCGAACTGGATCTCAACAGCGGTAAGATCCTTGAGAGTTTTCGCCCCGAAGAACGTTTTCCAATGATGA
GCACTTTTAAAGTTCTGCTATGTGGCGCGGTATTATCCCGTATTGACGCCGGGCAAGAGCAACTCGGTCG
CCGCATACACTATTCTCAGAATGACTTGGTTGAGTACTCACCAGTCACAGAAAAGCATCTTACGGATGGC
ATGACAGTAAGAGAATTATGCAGTGCTGCCATAACCATGAGTGATAACACTGCGGCCAACTTACTTCTGA
CAACGATCGGAGGACCGAAGGAGCTAACCGCTTTTTTGCACAACATGGGGGATCATGTAACTCGCCTTGA
TCGTTGGGAACCGGAGCTGAATGAAGCCATACCAAACGACGAGCGTGACACCACGATGCCTGTAGCAATG
GCAACAACGTTGCGCAAACTATTAACTGGCGAACTACTTACTCTAGCTTCCCGGCAACAATTAATAGACT
GGATGGAGGCGGATAAAGTTGCAGGACCACTTCTGCGCTCGGCCCTTCCGGCTGGCTGGTTTATTGCTGA
TAAATCTGGAGCCGGTGAGCGTGGGTCTCGCGGTATCATTGCAGCACTGGGGCCAGATGGTAAGCCCTCC
CGTATCGTAGTTATCTACACGACGGGGAGTCAGGCAACTATGGATGAACGAAATAGACAGATCGCTGAGA
TAGGTGCCTCACTGATTAAGCATTGGTAACTGTCAGACCAAGTTTACTCATATATACTTTAGATTGATTT
AAAACTTCATTTTTAATTTAAAAGGATCTAGGTGAAGATCCTTTTTGATAATCTCATGACCAAAATCCCT
TAACGTGAGTTTTCGTTCCACTGAGCGTCAGACCCCGTAGAAAAGATCAAAGGATCTTCTTGAGATCCTT
TTTTTCTGCGCGTAATCTGCTGCTTGCAAACAAAAAAACCACCGCTACCAGCGGTGGTTTGTTTGCCGGA
TCAAGAGCTACCAACTCTTTTTCCGAAGGTAACTGGCTTCAGCAGAGCGCAGATACCAAATACTGTTCTT
CTAGTGTAGCCGTAGTTAGGCCACCACTTCAAGAACTCTGTAGCACCGCCTACATACCTCGCTCTGCTAA
TCCTGTTACCAGTGGCTGCTGCCAGTGGCGATAAGTCGTGTCTTACCGGGTTGGACTCAAGACGATAGTT
ACCGGATAAGGCGCAGCGGTCGGGCTGAACGGGGGGTTCGTGCACACAGCCCAGCTTGGAGCGAACGACC
TACACCGAACTGAGATACCTACAGCGTGAGCTATGAGAAAGCGCCACGCTTCCCGAAGGGAGAAAGGCGG
ACAGGTATCCGGTAAGCGGCAGGGTCGGAACAGGAGAGCGCACGAGGGAGCTTCCAGGGGGAAACGCCTG
GTATCTTTATAGTCCTGTCGGGTTTCGCCACCTCTGACTTGAGCGTCGATTTTTGTGATGCTCGTCAGGG
GGGCGGAGCCTATGGAAAAACGCCAGCAACGCGGCCTTTTTACGGTTCCTGGCCTTTTGCTGGCCTTTTG
CTCACATGTTCTTTCCTGCGTTATCCCCTGATTCTGTGGATAACCGTATTACCGCCTTTGAGTGAGCTGA
TACCGCTCGCCGCAGCCGAACGACCGAGCGCAGCGAGTCAGTGAGCGAGGAAGCGGAAGAGCGCCCAATA
CGCAAACCGCCTCTCCCCGCGCGTTGGCCGATTCATTAATGCAGCTGGCACGACAGGTTTCCCGACTGGA
AAGCGGGCAGTGAGCGCAACGCAATTAATGTGAGTTAGCTCACTCATTAGGCACCCCAGGCTTTACACTT
TATGCTTCCGGCTCGTATGTTGTGTGGAATTGTGAGCGGATAACAATTTCACACAGGAAACAGCTATGAC
CATGATTACGCC
